>Addgene plasmid #131036 | pcDNA3.1(+)-OTI-TCRB | addgene full sequence | sequence record 258899 | Addgene NGS Result
GACGGATCGGGAGATCTCCCGATCCCCTATGGTGCACTCTCAGTACAATCTGCTCTGATGCCGCATAGTT
AAGCCAGTATCTGCTCCCTGCTTGTGTGTTGGAGGTCGCTGAGTAGTGCGCGAGCAAAATTTAAGCTACA
ACAAGGCAAGGCTTGACCGACAATTGCATGAAGAATCTGCTTAGGGTTAGGCGTTTTGCGCTGCTTCGCG
ATGTACGGGCCAGATATACGCGTTGACATTGATTATTGACTAGTTATTAATAGTAATCAATTACGGGGTC
ATTAGTTCATAGCCCATATATGGAGTTCCGCGTTACATAACTTACGGTAAATGGCCCGCCTGGCTGACCG
CCCAACGACCCCCGCCCATTGACGTCAATAATGACGTATGTTCCCATAGTAACGCCAATAGGGACTTTCC
ATTGACGTCAATGGGTGGAGTATTTACGGTAAACTGCCCACTTGGCAGTACATCAAGTGTATCATATGCC
AAGTACGCCCCCTATTGACGTCAATGACGGTAAATGGCCCGCCTGGCATTATGCCCAGTACATGACCTTA
TGGGACTTTCCTACTTGGCAGTACATCTACGTATTAGTCATCGCTATTACCATGGTGATGCGGTTTTGGC
AGTACATCAATGGGCGTGGATAGCGGTTTGACTCACGGGGATTTCCAAGTCTCCACCCCATTGACGTCAA
TGGGAGTTTGTTTTGGCACCAAAATCAACGGGACTTTCCAAAATGTCGTAACAACTCCGCCCCATTGACG
CAAATGGGCGGTAGGCGTGTACGGTGGGAGGTCTATATAAGCAGAGCTCTCTGGCTAACTAGAGAACCCA
CTGCTTACTGGCTTATCGAAATTAATACGACTCACTATAGGGAGACCCAAGCTGGCTAGCGTTTAAACTT
AAGCTTGGTACCGAGCTCGGATCCATGTCTAACACTGTCCTCGCTGATTCTGCCTGGGGCATCACCCTGC
TATCTTGGGTTACTGTCTTTCTCTTGGGAACAAGTTCAGCAGATTCTGGGGTTGTCCAGTCTCCAAGACA
CATAATCAAAGAAAAGGGAGGAAGGTCCGTTCTGACGTGTATTCCCATCTCTGGACATAGCAATGTGGTC
TGGTACCAGCAGACTCTGGGGAAGGAATTAAAGTTCCTTATTCAGCATTATGAAAAGGTGGAGAGAGACA
AAGGATTCCTACCCAGCAGATTCTCAGTCCAACAGTTTGATGACTATCACTCTGAAATGAACATGAGTGC
CTTGGAACTGGAGGACTCTGCTATGTACTTCTGTGCCAGCTCTCGGGCCAATTATGAACAGTACTTCGGT
CCCGGCACCAGGCTCACGGTTTTAGAGGATCTGAGAAATGTGACTCCACCCAAGGTCTCCTTGTTTGAGC
CATCAAAAGCAGAGATTGCAAACAAACAAAAGGCTACCCTCGTGTGCTTGGCCAGGGGCTTCTTCCCTGA
CCACGTGGAGCTGAGCTGGTGGGTGAATGGCAAGGAGGTCCACAGTGGGGTCAGCACGGACCCTCAGGCC
TACAAGGAGAGCAATTATAGCTACTGCCTGAGCAGCCGCCTGAGGGTCTCTGCTACCTTCTGGCACAATC
CTCGAAACCACTTCCGCTGCCAAGTGCAGTTCCATGGGCTTTCAGAGGAGGACAAGTGGCCAGAGGGCTC
ACCCAAACCTGTCACACAGAACATCAGTGCAGAGGCCTGGGGCCGAGCAGACTGTGGAATCACTTCAGCA
TCCTATCATCAGGGGGTTCTGTCTGCAACCATCCTCTATGAGATCCTACTGGGGAAGGCCACCCTATATG
CTGTGCTGGTCAGTGGCCTGGTGCTGATGGCCATGGTCAAGAAAAAAAATTCCTAAGAATTCTGCAGATA
TCCAGCACAGTGGCGGCCGCTCGAGTCTAGAGGGCCCGTTTAAACCCGCTGATCAGCCTCGACTGTGCCT
TCTAGTTGCCAGCCATCTGTTGTTTGCCCCTCCCCCGTGCCTTCCTTGACCCTGGAAGGTGCCACTCCCA
CTGTCCTTTCCTAATAAAATGAGGAAATTGCATCGCATTGTCTGAGTAGGTGTCATTCTATTCTGGGGGG
TGGGGTGGGGCAGGACAGCAAGGGGGAGGATTGGGAAGACAATAGCAGGCATGCTGGGGATGCGGTGGGC
TCTATGGCTTCTGAGGCGGAAAGAACCAGCTGGGGCTCTAGGGGGTATCCCC
[124 nt withheld, positions 2223-2346]
C
[91 nt withheld, positions 2348-2438]
A
[49 nt withheld, positions 2440-2488]
CCTTTGACGTTGGAGTCCACGTTCTTT
[37 nt withheld, positions 2516-2552]
ACCCTATCTCGGTCTATTCTTTTGATTTATAAGGGATTTTGCCGATTTCGGCCTATTGGTTAAAAAATGA
GCTGATTTAACAAAAATTTAACGCGAATTAATTCTGTGGAATGTGTGTCAGTTAGGGTGTGGAAAGTCCC
CAGGCTCCCCAGCAGGCAGAAGTATGCAAAGCATGCATCTCAATTAGTCAGCAACCAGGTGTGGAAAGTC
CCCAGGCTCCCCAGCAGGCAGAAGTATGCAAAGCATGCATCTCAATTAGTCAGCAACCATAGTCCCGCCC
CTAACTCCGCCCATCCCGCCCCTAACTCCGCCCAGTTCCGCCCATTCTCCGCCCCATGGCTGACTAATTT
TTTTTATTTATGCAGAGGCCGAGGCCGCCTCTGCCTCTGAGCTATTCCAGAAGTAGTGAGGAGGCTTTTT
TGGAGGCCTAGGCTTTTGCAAAAAGCTCCCGGGAGCTTGTATATCCATTTTCGGATCTGATCAAGAGACA
GGATGAGGATCGTTTCGCATGATTGAACAAGATGGATTGCACGCAGGTTCTCCGGCCGCTTGGGTGGAGA
GGCTATTCGGCTATGACTGGGCACAACAGACAATCGGCTGCTCTGATGCCGCCGTGTTCCGGCTGTCAGC
GCAGGGGCGCCCGGTTCTTTTTGTCAAGACCGACCTGTCCGGTGCCCTGAATGAACTGCAGGACGAGGCA
GCGCGGCTATCGTGGCTGGCCACGACGGGCGTTCCTTGCGCAGCTGTGCTCGACGTTGTCACTGAAGCGG
GAAGGGACTGGCTGCTATTGGGCGAAGTGCCGGGGCAGGATCTCCTGTCATCTCACCTTGCTCCTGCCGA
GAAAGTATCCATCATGGCTGATGCAATGCGGCGGCTGCATACGCTTGATCCGGCTACCTGCCCATTCGAC
CACCAAGCGAAACATCGCATCGAGCGAGCACGTACTCGGATGGAAGCCGGTCTTGTCGATCAGGATGATC
TGGACGAAGAGCATCAGGGGCTCGCGCCAGCCGAACTGTTCGCCAGGCTCAAGGCGCGCATGCCCGACGG
CGAGGATCTCGTCGTGACCCATGGCGATGCCTGCTTGCCGAATATCATGGTGGAAAATGGCCGCTTTTCT
GGATTCATCGACTGTGGCCGGCTGGGTGTGGCGGACCGCTATCAGGACATAGCGTTGGCTACCCGTGATA
TTGCTGAAGAGCTTGGCGGCGAATGGGCTGACCGCTTCCTCGTGCTTTACGGTATCGCCGCTCCCGATTC
GCAGCGCATCGCCTTCTATCGCCTTCTTGACGAGTTCTTCTGAGCGGGACTCTGGGGTTCGAAATGACCG
ACCAAGCGACGCCCAACCTGCCATCACGAGATTTCGATTCCACCGCCGCCTTCTATGAAAGGTTGGGCTT
CGGAATCGTTTTCCGGGACGCCGGCTGGATGATCCTCCAGCGCGGGGATCTCATGCTGGAGTTCTTCGCC
CACCCCAACTTGTTTATTGCAGCTTATAATGGTTACAAATAAAGCAATAGCATCACAAATTTCACAAATA
AAGCATTTTTTTCACTGCATTCTAGTTGTGGTTTGTCCAAACTCATCAATGTATCTTATCATGTCTGTAT
ACCGTCGACCTCTAGCTAGAGCTTGGCGTAATCATGGTCATAGCTGTTTCCTGTGTGAAATTGTTATCCG
CTCACAATTCCACACAACATACGAGCCGGAAGCATAAAGTGTAAAGCCTGGGGTGCCTAATGAGTGAGCT
AACTCACATTAATTGCGTTGCGCTCACTGCCCGCTTTCCAGTCGGGAAACCTGTCGTGCCAGCTGCATTA
ATGAATCGGCCAACGCGCGGGGAGAGGCGGTTTGCGTATTGGGCGCTCTTCCGCTTCCTCGCTCACTGAC
TCGCTGCGCTCGGTCGTTCGGCTGCGGCGAGCGGTATCAGCTCACTCAAAGGCGGTAATACGGTTATCCA
CAGAATCAGGGGATAACGCAGGAAAGAACATGTGAGCAAAAGGCCAGCAAAAGGCCAGGAACCGTAAAAA
GGCCGCGTTGCTGGCGTTTTTCCATAGGCTCCGCCCCCCTGACGAGCATCACAAAAATCGACGCTCAAGT
CAGAGGTGGCGAAACCCGACAGGACTATAAAGATACCAGGCGTTTCCCCCTGGAAGCTCCCTCGTGCGCT
CTCCTGTTCCGACCCTGCCGCTTACCGGATACCTGTCCGCCTTTCTCCCTTCGGGAAGCGTGGCGCTTTC
TCATAGCTCACGCTGTAGGTATCTCAGTTCGGTGTAGGTCGTTCGCTCCAAGCTGGGCTGTGTGCACGAA
CCCCCCGTTCAGCCCGACCGCTGCGCCTTATCCGGTAACTATCGTCTTGAGTCCAACCCGGTAAGACACG
ACTTATCGCCACTGGCAGCAGCCACTGGTAACAGGATTAGCAGAGCGAGGTATGTAGGCGGTGCTACAGA
GTTCTTGAAGTGGTGGCCTAACTACGGCTACACTAGAAGAACAGTATTTGGTATCTGCGCTCTGCTGAAG
CCAGTTACCTTCGGAAAAAGAGTTGGTAGCTCTTGATCCGGCAAACAAACCACCGCTGGTAGCGGTGGTT
TTTTTGTTTGCAAGCAGCAGATTACGCGCAGAAAAAAAGGATCTCAAGAAGATCCTTTGATCTTTTCTAC
GGGGTCTGACGCTCAGTGGAACGAAAACTCACGTTAAGGGATTTTGGTCATGAGATTATCAAAAAGGATC
TTCACCTAGATCCTTTTAAATTAAAAATGAAGTTTTAAATCAATCTAAAGTATATATGAGTAAACTTGGT
CTGACAGTTACCAATGCTTAATCAGTGAGGCACCTATCTCAGCGATCTGTCTATTTCGTTCATCCATAGT
TGCCTGACTCCCCGTCGTGTAGATAACTACGATACGGGAGGGCTTACCATCTGGCCCCAGTGCTGCAATG
ATACCGCGAGACCCACGCTCACCGGCTCCAGATTTATCAGCAATAAACCAGCCAGCCGGAAGGGCCGAGC
GCAGAAGTGGTCCTGCAACTTTATCCGCCTCCATCCAGTCTATTAATTGTTGCCGGGAAGCTAGAGTAAG
TAGTTCGCCAGTTAATAGTTTGCGCAACGTTGTTGCCATTGCTACAGGCATCGTGGTGTCACGCTCGTCG
TTTGGTATGGCTTCATTCAGCTCCGGTTCCCAACGATCAAGGCGAGTTACATGATCCCCCATGTTGTGCA
AAAAAGCGGTTAGCTCCTTCGGTCCTCCGATCGTTGTCAGAAGTAAGTTGGCCGCAGTGTTATCACTCAT
GGTTATGGCAGCACTGCATAATTCTCTTACTGTCATGCCATCCGTAAGATGCTTTTCTGTGACTGGTGAG
TACTCAACCAAGTCATTCTGAGAATAGTGTATGCGGCGACCGAGTTGCTCTTGCCCGGCGTCAATACGGG
ATAATACCGCGCCACATAGCAGAACTTTAAAAGTGCTCATCATTGGAAAACGTTCTTCGGGGCGAAAACT
CTCAAGGATCTTACCGCTGTTGAGATCCAGTTCGATGTAACCCACTCGTGCACCCAACTGATCTTCAGCA
TCTTTTACTTTCACCAGCGTTTCTGGGTGAGCAAAAACAGGAAGGCAAAATGCCGCAAAAAAGGGAATAA
GGGCGACACGGAAATGTTGAATACTCATACTCTTCCTTTTTCAATATTATTGAAGCATTTATCAGGGTTA
TTGTCTCATGAGCGGATACATATTTGAATGTATTTAGAAAAATAAACAAATAGGGGTTCCGCGCACATTT
CCCCGAAAAGTGCCACCTGACGTC
Features (pLannotate 1.2.2; 21 found; start..end, strand, type, name):
     28..80      -  misc_feature   bom (fragment): basis of mobility region from pBR322
    235..614     +  enhancer       CMV enhancer: human cytomegalovirus immediate early enhancer
    615..818     +  promoter       CMV promoter: human cytomegalovirus (CMV) immediate early promoter
    814..847     +  LTR            5' LTR (truncated) (fragment): truncated 5' long terminal repeat (LTR) from HIV-1
    863..881     +  promoter       T7 promoter: promoter for bacteriophage T7 RNA polymerase
    977..1303    +  CDS            TRBV5-8: TVB58_HUMAN - Also known as TCRBV5S4A2T From Homo sapiens (Human).
   1355..1873    +  CDS            TCB2_MOUSE: Experimental evidence at protein level: Swiss-Prot protein existence level 1. From Mus musculus (Mouse).
   1953..2177    +  polyA_signal   bGH poly(A) signal: bovine growth hormone polyadenylation signal
   2181..2202    +  promoter       SV40 promoter (fragment): SV40 enhancer and early promoter
   2223..2651    +  rep_origin     f1 ori (sequence partly withheld): f1 bacteriophage origin of replication; arrow indicates direction of (+) strand synthesis
   2665..2994    +  promoter       SV40 promoter: SV40 enhancer and early promoter
   3061..3852    +  CDS            neo: KKA2_KLEPN - Also known as kan, nptII. Experimental evidence at protein level: Swiss-Prot protein existence level 1. Resistance to kanamycin, neomycin, paromomycin, ribostamycin, butirosin and gentamicin B. From Klebsiella pneumoniae.
   3876..4034    +  CDS            ble (fragment): BLE_KLEPN - Experimental evidence at protein level: Swiss-Prot protein existence level 1. Binding protein with a strong affinity to the bleomycin family of antibiotics. Binds to CL990; an antimitotic-antibiotic compound. From Klebsiella pneumoniae.
   4029..4150    +  polyA_signal   SV40 poly(A) signal: SV40 polyadenylation signal
   4223..4239    -  protein_bind   lac operator: The lac repressor binds to the lac operator to inhibit transcription in E. coli. This inhibition can be relieved by adding lactose or isopropyl-β-D-thiogalactopyranoside (IPTG). lac repressor encoded by lacI
   4247..4277    -  promoter       lac promoter: promoter for the E. coli lac operon
   4292..4313    -  protein_bind   CAP binding site: CAP binding activates transcription in the presence of cAMP. E. coli catabolite activator protein
   4326..4418    -  CDS            lacI (fragment): lac repressor; lacI; The lac repressor binds to the lac operator to inhibit transcription in E. coli. This inhibition can be relieved by adding lactose or isopropyl-β-D-thiogalactopyranoside (IPTG).
   4601..5189    -  rep_origin     ori: high-copy-number ColE1/pMB1/pBR322/pUC origin of replication
   5360..6220    -  CDS            AmpR: β-lactamase; bla; confers resistance to ampicillin, carbenicillin, and related antibiotics
   6221..6325    -  promoter       AmpR promoter: bla
