[The description below was written by a language model from this plasmid's Addgene catalogue record and pLannotate feature annotations shown in this document.]
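Description:
pcDNA3.1(+)-OTI-TCRB is a mammalian expression plasmid of about 6.35 kb built on the pcDNA3.1(+) backbone and carrying the beta chain of the mouse OT-I T cell receptor. It is propagated in E. coli through a high-copy ColE1/pUC-type origin with ampicillin selection from the β-lactamase gene. An f1 origin is also present, which permits single-stranded DNA production. For selection in mammalian cells, an SV40 enhancer/early promoter drives the neomycin phosphotransferase gene, followed by an SV40 polyadenylation signal, giving G418 resistance.

The roughly 940 bp Tcrb insert was cloned between the BamHI and EcoRI sites, both of which are retained. It lies downstream of the human CMV immediate early enhancer and promoter and upstream of the bovine growth hormone polyadenylation signal. A T7 promoter sits between the CMV promoter and the insert, so the same template can be used for in vitro transcription of mRNA as well as for direct expression after transfection. The automated annotation splits the coding region into a variable segment, matched by similarity to a human TRBV family member, and a mouse TCR beta constant region. The human label most likely reflects homology-based matching, since the catalogue lists the insert as mouse. Short hits labelled as an HIV-1 LTR, ble, lacI and bom are fragments and appear to be backbone remnants or incidental matches rather than functional elements.

The stated purpose is expression of the OT-I TCR beta chain. The associated work concerns electroporation-based genetic manipulation of unstimulated human T cells. A functional receptor would need a partner alpha chain, which this plasmid does not encode.
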