Addgene plasmid #131036: pcDNA3.1(+)-OTI-TCRB
Purpose: Expresses OT-I TCRB
Depositing lab: Jeff Hammerbacher. Depositing organization: Medical University of South Carolina. Publication: Viable and efficient electroporation-based genetic manipulation of unstimulated human T cells. Aksoy P, Aksoy Bulent Arman, Czech E, Hammerbacher J. bioRxiv 10.1101/466243.
Backbone
  Vector backbone: pcDNA3.1(+)
  Backbone manufacturer: GenScript
  Backbone size w/o insert (bp): 5428
  Total vector size (bp): 6353
  Vector type: Mammalian Expression
  Selectable markers: Neomycin (select with G418)
Growth in bacteria
  Bacterial resistance: Ampicillin, 100 μg/mL
  Growth temperature: 37°C
  Growth strain: DH5alpha
  Copy number: Unknown
Gene/Insert
  Gene/Insert name: TCRB (alt name: OT-I TCRB)
  Species: M. musculus (mouse)
  Insert size (bp): 939
  Entrez Gene: Tcrb (a.k.a. TCRbeta, Tib)
  Promoter: CMV/T7
  Cloning method: Restriction Enzyme; 5′ cloning site BamHI (not destroyed); 3′ cloning site EcoRI (not destroyed)
  Sequencing primers: 5′ CMV-F; 3′ BGH-rev
Resource information
  A portion of this plasmid was derived from a plasmid made by: GenScript. Also Addgene Plasmid 52111 from Dario Vignali's lab
Terms and licenses: Academic/Nonprofit Terms; Industry Terms: Not Available to Industry
Depositor comments: Please visit https://www.biorxiv.org/content/10.1101/466243v5 for bioRxiv preprint.
How to cite: pcDNA3.1(+)-OTI-TCRB was a gift from Jeff Hammerbacher (Addgene plasmid # 131036 ; http://n2t.net/addgene:131036 ; RRID:Addgene_131036)
