>Addgene plasmid #131036 | pcDNA3.1(+)-OTI-TCRB | depositor partial sequence | sequence record 251082 | TCRB gene with flanking RE sites
GGATCCATGTCTAACACTGTCCTCGCTGATTCTGCCTGGGGCATCACCCTGCTATCTTGGGTTACTGTCT
TTCTCTTGGGAACAAGTTCAGCAGATTCTGGGGTTGTCCAGTCTCCAAGACACATAATCAAAGAAAAGGG
AGGAAGGTCCGTTCTGACGTGTATTCCCATCTCTGGACATAGCAATGTGGTCTGGTACCAGCAGACTCTG
GGGAAGGAATTAAAGTTCCTTATTCAGCATTATGAAAAGGTGGAGAGAGACAAAGGATTCCTACCCAGCA
GATTCTCAGTCCAACAGTTTGATGACTATCACTCTGAAATGAACATGAGTGCCTTGGAACTGGAGGACTC
TGCTATGTACTTCTGTGCCAGCTCTCGGGCCAATTATGAACAGTACTTCGGTCCCGGCACCAGGCTCACG
GTTTTAGAGGATCTGAGAAATGTGACTCCACCCAAGGTCTCCTTGTTTGAGCCATCAAAAGCAGAGATTG
CAAACAAACAAAAGGCTACCCTCGTGTGCTTGGCCAGGGGCTTCTTCCCTGACCACGTGGAGCTGAGCTG
GTGGGTGAATGGCAAGGAGGTCCACAGTGGGGTCAGCACGGACCCTCAGGCCTACAAGGAGAGCAATTAT
AGCTACTGCCTGAGCAGCCGCCTGAGGGTCTCTGCTACCTTCTGGCACAATCCTCGAAACCACTTCCGCT
GCCAAGTGCAGTTCCATGGGCTTTCAGAGGAGGACAAGTGGCCAGAGGGCTCACCCAAACCTGTCACACA
GAACATCAGTGCAGAGGCCTGGGGCCGAGCAGACTGTGGAATCACTTCAGCATCCTATCATCAGGGGGTT
CTGTCTGCAACCATCCTCTATGAGATCCTACTGGGGAAGGCCACCCTATATGCTGTGCTGGTCAGTGGCC
TGGTGCTGATGGCCATGGTCAAGAAAAAAAATTCCTAAGAATTC
